Addgene plasmid #193747: pO6
Purpose: Expresses E2-Crimson under the control of PIAH synthetic promoter regulated by AHL and IPTG, p15A origin of replication, Chloramphenicol selection,
Depositing lab: Sangram Bagh. Depositing organization: Saha Institute of Nuclear Physics. Publication: Distributed Computing with Engineered Bacteria and Its Application in Solving Chemically Generated 2 x 2 Maze Problems. Sarkar K, Chakraborty S, Bonnerjee D, Bagh S. ACS Synth Biol. 2021 Oct 15;10(10):2456-2464. doi: 10.1021/acssynbio.1c00279. Epub 2021 Sep 20. PubMed 34543017.
Backbone
  Vector backbone: pZ
  Backbone size w/o insert (bp): 2158
  Total vector size (bp): 2836
  Vector type: Bacterial Expression
Growth in bacteria
  Bacterial resistance: Chloramphenicol, 25 μg/mL
  Growth temperature: 37°C
  Growth strain: DH5alpha
  Copy number: Low Copy
Gene/Insert
  Gene/Insert name: E2-Crimson
  Species: Bacteria
  Insert size (bp): 678
  Promoter: PIAH
  Cloning method: Restriction Enzyme; 5′ cloning site KpnI (unknown if destroyed); 3′ cloning site XbaI (unknown if destroyed)
  Sequencing primers: 5′ TGGATAGCACTGAGAACGTCAT; 3′ ACCACGGTGTAGTCCTCGTT
Terms and licenses: Academic/Nonprofit Terms; Industry Terms: Not Available to Industry
How to cite: pO6 was a gift from Sangram Bagh (Addgene plasmid # 193747 ; http://n2t.net/addgene:193747 ; RRID:Addgene_193747)
