[The description below was written by a language model from this plasmid's Addgene catalogue record and pLannotate feature annotations shown in this document.]
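Description:
pO6 is a small bacterial expression plasmid built on a pZ-series backbone for use in E. coli. It replicates from the p15A origin, which the catalogue lists as low copy and which is compatible with ColE1-type plasmids, so it can be maintained alongside other circuit plasmids in the same cell. Selection is by chloramphenicol, through a chloramphenicol acetyltransferase gene driven by its own cat promoter and followed by the phage lambda t0 terminator. The catalogue gives a total size of 2,836 bp, whereas the sequenced record used for annotation is 2,733 nt, a small discrepancy the record does not explain.

The payload is a 678 bp coding sequence for E2-Crimson, a far-red, non-cytotoxic tetrameric derivative of DsRed, cloned between KpnI and XbaI sites and terminated by the rrnB T1 terminator. Expression is controlled by PIAH, a synthetic promoter described as regulated by both AHL (acyl-homoserine lactone) and IPTG. The feature table identifies two lac operators just upstream of the reporter, which accounts for the IPTG arm: LacI binding represses transcription until IPTG relieves it. The AHL-responsive element of the promoter is not annotated. No lacI or AHL-receptor gene appears on the plasmid, so these regulators must be provided by the host strain or a companion plasmid.

With fluorescence dependent on two chemical inputs, the construct serves as a two-input reporter module in synthetic gene circuits. The associated work used such engineered bacteria for distributed computing, including solving chemically encoded 2 × 2 maze problems.
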