Features (pLannotate 1.2.2; 8 found; start..end, strand, type, name):
     81..167     -  terminator     rrnB T1 terminator: Escherichia coli rrnB; transcription terminator T1 from the E. coli rrnB gene
    179..856     -  CDS            E2-Crimson: far-red noncytotoxic tetrameric variant of DsRed fluorescent protein (Strack et al., 2009) mammalian codon-optimized
    886..902     -  protein_bind   lac operator: The lac repressor binds to the lac operator to inhibit transcription in E. coli. This inhibition can be relieved by adding lactose or isopropyl-β-D-thiogalactopyranoside (IPTG). lac repressor encoded by lacI
    917..933     -  protein_bind   lac operator: The lac repressor binds to the lac operator to inhibit transcription in E. coli. This inhibition can be relieved by adding lactose or isopropyl-β-D-thiogalactopyranoside (IPTG). lac repressor encoded by lacI
   1168..1713    -  rep_origin     p15A ori: Plasmids containing the medium-copy-number p15A origin of replication can be propagated in E. coli cells that contain a second plasmid with the ColE1 origin.
   1827..1921    -  terminator     lambda t0 terminator: transcription terminator from phage lambda
   1942..2601    -  CDS            CmR: chloramphenicol acetyltransferase; cat; confers resistance to chloramphenicol
   2602..2704    -  promoter       cat promoter: promoter of the E. coli cat gene encoding chloramphenicol acetyltransferase
>Addgene plasmid #193747 | pO6 | addgene full sequence | sequence record 390458 | Addgene NGS Result
TACTGGGACGAAGACGAACAGTCGACAACGAAGACGCCAACATCAAGATCTCGCATTTGTTCCTAGGTCT
AGGGCGGCGGATTTGTCCTACTCAGGAGAGCGTTCACCGACAAACAACAGATAAAACGAAAGGCCCAGTC
TTTCGACTGAGCCTTTCGTTTTATTTGATGCCTCTAGACTACTGGAACAGGTGGTGGCGGGCCTCGGCGC
GCTCGTACTGCTCCACCACGGTGTAGTCCTCGTTGTGGGAGGTGATGTCGAGCTTGTAGTCCACGTAGTG
GTAGCCGGGCAGCTTCACGGGCTTCTTGGCCATGTAGATGGACTTGAACTCACACAGGTAGTGGCCGCCG
CCCTTCAGCTTCAGCGCCATGTGGTTCTCGCCCTTCAGCACGCCGTCGCGGGGGTAGTTGCGCTCAGTGG
AGGGCTCCCAGCCCAGAGTCTTCTTCTGCATTACGGGGCCGTCGGAGGGGAAGTTCACGCCGATGAACTT
CACGTGGTAGATGAGGGTGCCGTCCTGCAGGGAGGAGTCCTGGGTCACGGTCACCACGCCGCCGTCCTCG
AAGTTCATCACGCGCTCCCACTTGAAGCCCTCGGGGAAGGACTGCTTGAGGTAGTCGGGGATGTCGGCGG
GGTGCTTGATGTACGCCTTGGAGCCGTAGAAGAACTGGGGGGACAGGATGTCCCAGGCGAAGGGCAGGGG
GCCGCCCTTGGTCACTTGCAGCTTGGCGGTCTGGGTGCCCTCGTAGGGCTTGCCCTCGCCCACGCCCTCG
ATCTCGAACTCGTGGCCGTTCACGGAGCCCTCCATGTGCACCTTGAAGCGCATGAAGGGCTTGATGACGT
TCTCAGTGCTATCCATGGTACCTTTCTCCTCTTTAATGAATTCAATTGTTATCCGCTCACAATTTATTCG
ACTATATTGTTATCCGCTCACAAACGTAAACCTGTACGATCCTACAGGTCTCGAGTTACCAGGATCCTGG
CAGAAGCTATTCATTCTGCAGTTCCGTGCTCCAAAACAACCGTTCGGCTGCGGCGAGCGGTATCAGCTCA
CTCAAAGGCGGTAATACGGTTATCCACAGAATCAGGGGATAACGCAGGAAAGAACATGTCTGGAAGATGC
CAGGAAGATACTTAACAGGGAAGTGAGAGGGCCGCGGCAAAGCCGTTTTTCCATAGGCTCCGCCCCCCTG
ACAAGCATCACGAAATCTGACGCTCAAATCAGTGGTGGCGAAACCCGACAGGACTATAAAGATACCAGGC
GTTTCCCCCTGGCGGCTCCCTCGTGCGCTCTCCTGTTCCTGCCTTTCGGTTTACCGGTGTCATTCCGCTG
TTATGGCCGCGTTTGTCTCATTCCACGCCTGACACTCAGTTCCGGGTAGGCAGTTCGCTCCAAGCTGGAC
TGTATGCACGAACCCCCCGTTCAGTCCGACCGCTGCGCCTTATCCGGTAACTATCGTCTTGAGTCCAACC
CGGAAAGACATGCAAAAGCACCACTGGCAGCAGCCACTGGTAATTGATTTAGAGGAGTTAGTCTTGAAGT
CATGCGCCGGTTAAGGCTAAACTGAAAGGACAAGTTTTGGTGACTGCGCTCCTCCAAGCCAGTTACCTCG
GTTCAAAGAGTTGGTAGCTCAGAGAACCTTCGAAAAACCGCCCTGCAAGGCGGTTTTTTCGTTTTCAGAG
CAAGAGATTACGCGCAGACCAAAACGATCTCAAGAAGATCATCTTATTAATCAGATAAAATATTTCTAGA
TTTCAGTGCAATTTATCTCTTCAAATGTAGCACCTGAAGTCAGCCCCATACGATATAAGTTGTTACTAGT
GCTTGGATTCTCACCAATAAAAAACGCCCGGCGGCAACCGAGCGTTCTGAACAAATCCAGATGGAGTTCT
GAGGTCATTACTGGATCTATCAACAGGAGTCCAAGCGAGCTCGATATCAAATTACGCCCCGCCCTGCCAC
TCATCGCAGTACTGTTGTAATTCATTAAGCATTCTGCCGACATGGAAGCCATCACAAACGGCATGATGAA
CCTGAATCGCCAGCGGCATCAGCACCTTGTCGCCTTGCGTATAATATTTGCCCATGGTGAAAACGGGGGC
GAAGAAGTTGTCCATATTGGCCACGTTTAAATCAAAACTGGTGAAACTCACCCAGGGATTGGCTGAGACG
AAAAACATATTCTCAATAAACCCTTTAGGGAAATAGGCCAGGTTTTCACCGTAACACGCCACATCTTGCG
AATATATGTGTAGAAACTGCCGGAAATCGTCGTGGTATTCACTCCAGAGCGATGAAAACGTTTCAGTTTG
CTCATGGAAAACGGTGTAACAAGGGTGAACACTATCCCATATCACCAGCTCACCGTCTTTCATTGCCATA
CGGAATTCCGGATGAGCATTCATCAGGCGGGCAAGAATGTGAATAAAGGCCGGATAAAACTTGTGCTTAT
TTTTCTTTACGGTCTTTAAAAAGGCCGTAATATCCAGCTGAACGGTCTGGTTATAGGTACATTGAGCAAC
TGACTGAAATGCCTCAAAATGTTCTTTACGATGCCATTGGGATATATCAACGGTGGTATATCCAGTGATT
TTTTTCTCCATTTTAGCTTCCTTAGCTCCTGAAAATCTCGATAACTCAAAAAATACGCCCGGTAGTGATC
TTATTTCATTATGGTGAAAGTTGGAACCTCTTACGTGCCGATCAACGTCTCATTTTCGCCAGATATCGAC
GTC
